Addgene plasmid #109505: actc1b-mKate2-2xFYVEhgs
Purpose: Muscle specific zebrafish expression of mKate2 fused to mouse 2x PH domain from HGF regulated tyrosine kinase substrate (Hgs). Binds PtdIns3P
Depositing lab: Rob Parton. Depositing organization: University of Queensland, Institute for Molecular Bioscience. Publication: In vivo cell biological screening identifies an endocytic capture mechanism for T-tubule formation. Hall TE, Martel N, Ariotti N, Xiong Z, Lo HP, Ferguson C, Rae J, Lim YW, Parton RG. Nat Commun. 2020 Jul 24;11(1):3711. doi: 10.1038/s41467-020-17486-w. PubMed 32709891.
Backbone
  Vector backbone: pDEST-actc1b-mKate2-ccdb
  Vector type: Zebrafish plasmids
Growth in bacteria
  Bacterial resistance: Ampicillin, 100 μg/mL
  Growth temperature: 37°C
  Growth strain: DH5alpha
  Copy number: High Copy
Gene/Insert
  Gene/Insert name: actc1b-mKate2-2xFYVEhgs
  Species: Synthetic
  Cloning method: Gateway Cloning
Terms and licenses: Academic/Nonprofit Terms; Industry Terms: Not Available to Industry
How to cite: actc1b-mKate2-2xFYVEhgs was a gift from Rob Parton (Addgene plasmid # 109505 ; http://n2t.net/addgene:109505 ; RRID:Addgene_109505)
