[The description below was written by a language model from this plasmid's Addgene catalogue record and the feature table of its GenBank file.]
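Description:
actc1b-mKate2-2xFYVEhgs is a 9,446 bp zebrafish expression plasmid assembled by Gateway cloning into the pDEST-actc1b-mKate2-ccdb destination backbone. It is maintained in E. coli on a high-copy ColE1/pUC-type origin and selected with ampicillin through the bla (AmpR) gene and its promoter. Remnants of a pBluescript-style backbone are also annotated, including the lac promoter/operator, a T3 promoter and M13 and SK primer sites.

The payload is a muscle-specific fluorescent lipid probe. According to the catalogue entry, expression is driven by the actc1b promoter, which restricts it to muscle. This promoter is not annotated as a feature, but the roughly 4 kb unannotated stretch between the attB4 site and the attB1 site at the start of the circular map is where it would be expected to lie. Downstream of attB1, a Kozak consensus precedes a mammalian codon-optimized mKate2 open reading frame encoding the monomeric far-red fluorescent protein. This is followed by attB2, an unannotated segment of about 500 bp that presumably holds the tandem 2xFYVE module, then attB3 and an SV40 polyadenylation signal. The probe domain derives from mouse Hgs (HGF-regulated tyrosine kinase substrate). The record's purpose line calls it a "2x PH domain" whereas the construct name says 2xFYVE; either way, it is stated to bind PtdIns3P.

The fusion therefore acts as a live reporter of PtdIns3P-containing membranes in zebrafish muscle fibres. It belongs to a plasmid set built for in vivo cell biology in zebrafish, associated with a screen of endocytic mechanisms in T-tubule formation. No transposon or other integration elements are annotated in the feature table.
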