LOCUS       Exported 9446 bp ds-DNA circular SYN 13-MAY-2021
DEFINITION  Muscle specific zebrafish expression of mKate2 fused to mouse 2x PH
            domain from HGF regulated tyrosine kinase substrate (Hgs). Binds
            PtdIns3P.
ACCESSION   .
VERSION     .
KEYWORDS    actc1b-mKate2-2xFYVEhgs
SOURCE      synthetic DNA construct
  ORGANISM  synthetic DNA construct
REFERENCE   1 (bases 1 to 9446)
  TITLE     Parton Lab Plasmids for in vivo cell biology in the zebrafish
REFERENCE   2 (bases 1 to 9446)
  AUTHORS   .
  TITLE     Direct Submission
  JOURNAL   Exported May 13, 2021 from SnapGene Server 1.1.58
            http://www.snapgene.com
FEATURES             Location/Qualifiers
     source          1..9446
                     /organism="synthetic DNA construct"
                     /mol_type="other DNA"
     protein_bind    1..25
                     /gene="mutant version of attB"
                     /label=attB1
                     /bound_moiety="BP Clonase(TM)"
                     /note="recombination site for the Gateway(R) BP reaction"
     regulatory      26..35
                     /regulatory_class="other"
                     /note="vertebrate consensus sequence for strong initiation
                     of translation (Kozak, 1987)"
     CDS             32..727
                     /codon_start=1
                     /product="monomeric far-red fluorescent protein (Shcherbo
                     et al., 2009)"
                     /label=mKate2
                     /note="mammalian codon-optimized"
                     /translation="MVSELIKENMHMKLYMEGTVNNHHFKCTSEGEGKPYEGTQTMRIK
                     AVEGGPLPFAFDILATSFMYGSKTFINHTQGIPDFFKQSFPEGFTWERVTTYEDGGVLT
                     ATQDTSLQDGCLIYNVKIRGVNFPSNGPVMQKKTLGWEASTETLYPADGGLEGRADMAL
                     KLVGGGHLICNLKTTYRSKKPAKNLKMPGVYYVDRRLERIKEADKETYVEQHEVAVARY
                     CDLPSKLGHR"
     protein_bind    complement(729..753)
                     /gene="mutant version of attB"
                     /label=attB2
                     /bound_moiety="BP Clonase(TM)"
                     /note="recombination site for the Gateway(R) BP reaction"
     protein_bind    complement(1270..1290)
                     /gene="mutant version of attB"
                     /label=attB3
                     /bound_moiety="BP Clonase(TM)"
                     /note="core recombination site for the Gateway(R) BP
                     reaction"
     primer_bind     complement(1298..1314)
                     /label=M13 fwd
                     /note="common sequencing primer, one of multiple similar
                     variants"
     polyA_signal    1330..1464
                     /label=SV40 poly(A) signal
                     /note="SV40 polyadenylation signal"
     primer_bind     complement(1354..1373)
                     /label=EBV-rev
                     /note="SV40 polyA terminator, reverse primer"
     primer_bind     1408..1427
                     /label=SV40pA-R
                     /note="SV40 polyA, reverse primer"
     primer_bind     complement(2136..2152)
                     /label=SK primer
                     /note="common sequencing primer, one of multiple similar
                     variants"
     primer_bind     complement(2136..2152)
                     /label=pBluescriptSK
                     /note="For pBluescript vector"
     primer_bind     complement(2189..2209)
                     /label=T3
                     /note="T3 promoter, forward primer"
     promoter        complement(2189..2207)
                     /label=T3 promoter
                     /note="promoter for bacteriophage T3 RNA polymerase"
     primer_bind     complement(2228..2244)
                     /label=M13 rev
                     /note="common sequencing primer, one of multiple similar
                     variants"
     primer_bind     complement(2241..2263)
                     /label=M13/pUC Reverse
                     /note="In lacZ gene"
     protein_bind    2252..2268
                     /label=lac operator
                     /bound_moiety="lac repressor encoded by lacI"
                     /note="The lac repressor binds to the lac operator to
                     inhibit transcription in E. coli. This inhibition can be
                     relieved by adding lactose or
                     isopropyl-beta-D-thiogalactopyranoside (IPTG)."
     promoter        complement(2276..2306)
                     /label=lac promoter
                     /note="promoter for the E. coli lac operon"
     protein_bind    2321..2342
                     /label=CAP binding site
                     /bound_moiety="E. coli catabolite activator protein"
                     /note="CAP binding activates transcription in the presence
                     of cAMP."
     primer_bind     complement(2459..2476)
                     /label=L4440
                     /note="L4440 vector, forward primer"
     rep_origin      complement(2630..3218)
                     /direction=LEFT
                     /label=ori
                     /note="high-copy-number ColE1/pMB1/pBR322/pUC origin of
                     replication"
     primer_bind     complement(2710..2729)
                     /label=pBR322ori-F
                     /note="pBR322 origin, forward primer"
     CDS             complement(3389..4249)
                     /codon_start=1
                     /gene="bla"
                     /product="beta-lactamase"
                     /label=AmpR
                     /note="confers resistance to ampicillin, carbenicillin, and
                     related antibiotics"
                     /translation="MSIQHFRVALIPFFAAFCLPVFAHPETLVKVKDAEDQLGARVGYI
                     ELDLNSGKILESFRPEERFPMMSTFKVLLCGAVLSRIDAGQEQLGRRIHYSQNDLVEYS
                     PVTEKHLTDGMTVRELCSAAITMSDNTAANLLLTTIGGPKELTAFLHNMGDHVTRLDRW
                     EPELNEAIPNDERDTTMPVAMATTLRKLLTGELLTLASRQQLIDWMEADKVAGPLLRSA
                     LPAGWFIADKSGAGERGSRGIIAALGPDGKPSRIVVIYTTGSQATMDERNRQIAEIGAS
                     LIKHW"
     primer_bind     4012..4031
                     /label=Amp-R
                     /note="Ampicillin resistance gene, reverse primer"
     promoter        complement(4250..4354)
                     /gene="bla"
                     /label=AmpR promoter
     primer_bind     complement(4517..4538)
                     /label=F1ori-F
                     /note="F1 origin, forward primer"
     primer_bind     5434..5450
                     /label=M13 rev
                     /note="common sequencing primer, one of multiple similar
                     variants"
     protein_bind    5470..5490
                     /gene="mutant version of attB"
                     /label=attB4
                     /bound_moiety="BP Clonase(TM)"
                     /note="core recombination site for the Gateway(R) BP
                     reaction"
ORIGIN
        1 gcaagtttgt acaaaaaagc aggctgccac catggtgagc gagctgatta aggagaacat
       61 gcacatgaag ctgtacatgg agggcaccgt gaacaaccac cacttcaagt gcacatccga
      121 gggcgaaggc aagccctacg agggcaccca gaccatgaga atcaaggcgg tcgagggcgg
      181 ccctctcccc ttcgccttcg acatcctggc taccagcttc atgtacggca gcaaaacctt
      241 catcaaccac acccagggca tccccgactt ctttaagcag tccttccccg agggcttcac
      301 atgggagaga gtcaccacat acgaagacgg gggcgtgctg accgctaccc aggacaccag
      361 cctccaggac ggctgcctca tctacaacgt caagatcaga ggggtgaact tcccatccaa
      421 cggccctgtg atgcagaaga aaacactcgg ctgggaggcc tccaccgaga ccctgtaccc
      481 cgctgacggc ggcctggaag gcagagccga catggccctg aagctcgtgg gcgggggcca
      541 cctgatctgc aacttgaaga ccacatacag atccaagaaa cccgctaaga acctcaagat
      601 gcccggcgtc tactatgtgg acagaagact ggaaagaatc aaggaggccg acaaagagac
      661 ctacgtcgag cagcacgagg tggctgtggc cagatactgc gacctcccta gcaaactggg
      721 gcacagagac ccagctttct tgtacaaagt ggctctcgag ctcaagcttc gaattgaatt
      781 cgaaagtgat gccatgttcg ctgctgaaag agcccctgac tgggtggatg ctgaggaatg
      841 ccatcggtgc agagtacagt ttggggtggt gacccgcaag catcactgcc gagcatgtgg
      901 gcagatcttc tgtggcaagt gctcctccaa gtactccacc atccccaagt tcggcattga
      961 gaaggaggtg cgcgtgtgtg agccctgcta tgagcagctg aacaagaagg cacaaggaca
     1021 aggatccgaa agtgatgcca tgttcgctgc tgaaagagcc cctgactggg tggatgctga
     1081 ggaatgccat cggtgcagag tacagtttgg ggtggtgacc cgcaagcatc actgccgagc
     1141 atgtgggcag atcttctgtg gcaagtgctc ctccaagtac tccaccatcc ccaagttcgg
     1201 cattgagaag gaggtgcgcg tgtgtgagcc ctgctatgag cagctgaaca agaaggcata
     1261 agtcgacggc aactttatta tacatagttg ataattcact ggccgtcgtt ttacggtacc
     1321 atcgatgatg atccagacat gataagatac attgatgagt ttggacaaac cacaactaga
     1381 atgcagtgaa aaaaatgctt tatttgtgaa atttgtgatg ctattgcttt atttgtaacc
     1441 attataagct gcaataaaca agttaacaac aacaattgca ttcattttat gtttcaggtt
     1501 cagggggagg tgtgggaggt tttttaaagc aagtaaaacc tctacaaatg tggtatggct
     1561 gattatgatc ctctagatca gatctgcgaa gatacggcca cgggtgctct tgatcctgtg
     1621 gctgattttg gactgtgctg ctcgcagctg ctgatgaatc acatacttcc tccattttct
     1681 tccactgatt gactgttata atttccctaa tttccaggtc aaggtgctgt gcattgtggt
     1741 aatagatgtg acatgacgtc acttccaaag gaccaatgaa catgtctgac caatttcata
     1801 taatgtgaaa acgattttca taggcagaat aaataacatt taaattaaac tgggcatcag
     1861 cgcaattcaa ttggtttggt aatagcaagg gaaaatagaa tgaagtgatc tccaaaaaat
     1921 aagtactttt tgactgtaaa taaaattgta aggagtaaaa agtacttttt tttctaaaaa
     1981 aatgtaatta agtaaaagta aaagtattga tttttaattg tactcaagta aagtaaaaat
     2041 ccccaaaaat aatacttaag tacagtaatc aagtaaaatt actcaagtac tttacacctc
     2101 tggttcttga ccccctacct tcagcaagcc cagcagatcc actagttcta gagcggccgc
     2161 caccgcggtg gagctccagc ttttgttccc tttagtgagg gttaattgcg cgcttggcgt
     2221 aatcatggtc atagctgttt cctgtgtgaa attgttatcc gctcacaatt ccacacaaca
     2281 tacgagccgg aagcataaag tgtaaagcct ggggtgccta atgagtgagc taactcacat
     2341 taattgcgtt gcgctcactg cccgctttcc agtcgggaaa cctgtcgtgc cagctgcatt
     2401 aatgaatcgg ccaacgcgcg gggagaggcg gtttgcgtat tgggcgctct tccgcttcct
     2461 cgctcactga ctcgctgcgc tcggtcgttc ggctgcggcg agcggtatca gctcactcaa
     2521 aggcggtaat acggttatcc acagaatcag gggataacgc aggaaagaac atgtgagcaa
     2581 aaggccagca aaaggccagg aaccgtaaaa aggccgcgtt gctggcgttt ttccataggc
     2641 tccgcccccc tgacgagcat cacaaaaatc gacgctcaag tcagaggtgg cgaaacccga
     2701 caggactata aagataccag gcgtttcccc ctggaagctc cctcgtgcgc tctcctgttc
     2761 cgaccctgcc gcttaccgga tacctgtccg cctttctccc ttcgggaagc gtggcgcttt
     2821 ctcatagctc acgctgtagg tatctcagtt cggtgtaggt cgttcgctcc aagctgggct
     2881 gtgtgcacga accccccgtt cagcccgacc gctgcgcctt atccggtaac tatcgtcttg
     2941 agtccaaccc ggtaagacac gacttatcgc cactggcagc agccactggt aacaggatta
     3001 gcagagcgag gtatgtaggc ggtgctacag agttcttgaa gtggtggcct aactacggct
     3061 acactagaag aacagtattt ggtatctgcg ctctgctgaa gccagttacc ttcggaaaaa
     3121 gagttggtag ctcttgatcc ggcaaacaaa ccaccgctgg tagcggtggt ttttttgttt
     3181 gcaagcagca gattacgcgc agaaaaaaag gatctcaaga agatcctttg atcttttcta
     3241 cggggtctga cgctcagtgg aacgaaaact cacgttaagg cattttggtc atgagattat
     3301 caaaaaggat cttcacctag atccttttaa attaaaaatg aagttttaaa tcaatctaaa
     3361 gtatatatga gtaaacttgg tctgacagtt accaatgctt aatcagtgag gcacctatct
     3421 cagcgatctg tctatttcgt tcatccatag ttgcctgact ccccgtcgtg tagataacta
     3481 cgatacggga gggcttacca tctggcccca gtgctgcaat gataccgcga gacccacgct
     3541 caccggctcc agatttatca gcaataaacc agccagccgg aagggccgag cgcagaagtg
     3601 gtcctgcaac tttatccgcc tccatccagt ctattaattg ttgccgggaa gctagagtaa
     3661 gtagttcgcc agttaatagt ttgcgcaacg ttgttgccat tgctacaggc atcgtggtgt
     3721 cacgctcgtc gtttggtatg gcttcattca gctccggttc ccaacgatca aggcgagtta
     3781 catgatcccc catgttgtgc aaaaaagcgg ttagctcctt cggtcctccg atcgttgtca
     3841 gaagtaagtt ggccgcagtg ttatcactca tggttatggc agcactgcat aattctctta
     3901 ctgtcatgcc atccgtaaga tgcttttctg tgactggtga gtactcaacc aagtcattct
     3961 gagaatagtg tatgcggcga ccgagttgct cttgcccggc gtcaatacgg gataataccg
     4021 cgccacatag cagaacttta aaagtgctca tcattggaaa acgttcttcg gggcgaaaac
     4081 tctcaaggat cttaccgctg ttgagatcca gttcgatgta acccactcgt gcacccaact
     4141 gatcttcagc atcttttact ttcaccagcg tttctgggtg agcaaaaaca ggaaggcaaa
     4201 atgccgcaaa aaagggaata agggcgacac ggaaatgttg aatactcata ctcttccttt
     4261 ttcaatatta ttgaagcatt tatcagggtt attgtctcat gagcggatac atatttgaat
     4321 gtatttagaa aaataaacaa ataggggttc cgcgcacatt tccccgaaaa gtgccaccta
     4381 aattgtaagc gttaatattt tgttaaaatt cgcgttaaat ttttgttaaa tcagctcatt
     4441 ttttaaccaa taggccgaaa tcggcaaaat cccttataaa tcaaaagaat agaccgagat
     4501 agggttgagt gttgttccag tttggaacaa gagtccacta ttaaagaacg tggactccaa
     4561 cgtcaaaggg cgaaaaaccg tctatcaggg cgatggccca cgctggctaa gaactcatca
     4621 gcctccccgg tccatctacc cacgtaccaa tgcaccaatt ggccacaatg acggctacta
     4681 catggtgcca ttccttcctc tttataggaa tggagactac ctcctgtcca acaatgctct
     4741 tggatacgag tacgcctacc tgttggaccc aggtcattgc acaacaccag aaatgccctc
     4801 tgatctgcaa aagacgtgaa tatctgttca gacacccata tccactctgt tccacacagg
     4861 tcagaggttt gtccaggagt tcttgacaga ggtgtaaaaa gtactcaaaa attttactca
     4921 agtgaaagta caagtactta gggaaaattt tactcaatta aaagtaaaag tatctggcta
     4981 gaatcttact tgagtaaaag taaaaaagta ctccattaaa attgtacttg agtattaagg
     5041 aagtaaaagt aaaagcaaga aagaaaacta gagattcttg tttaagcttt taatctcaaa
     5101 aaacattaaa tgaaatgcat acaaggtttt atcctgcttt agaactgttt gtatttaatt
     5161 atcaaactat aagacagaca atctaatgcc agtacacgct actcaaagtt gtaaaacctc
     5221 agatttaact tcagtagaag ctgattctca aaattgttag tgtcaagcct agctcttttg
     5281 gggctgaaaa gcaatcctgc agtgctgaaa agcctctcac aggcagccga tgcgggaaga
     5341 ggtgtattag tcttgataga gaggctgcaa atagcaggaa acgtgagcag agactccctg
     5401 gtgtctgaaa cacaggccag atgggccctc gagcaggaaa cagctatgac catgattacg
     5461 ccaagctatc aactttgtat agaaaagttg gcacgcgcag attccgtgtg ggcctggtaa
     5521 tatcttacca ttttaagcta ttttaagatt agggaaaaaa attaaataaa actactttaa
     5581 aattactttc cttaaaaagc aacatattta tttagttttt gtttaactgg ctcaagattg
     5641 taatatttta cttttacatg tttttttaag tacctaaatg tgttcaaaag taaagtatgt
     5701 tattgttttt tttttttaat gttagctaag ctttaaattg taatatatta cttttaaaag
     5761 tgacttttta aaaatgtaaa taaaaaagta actataaatg tgtaatgcat gttatttctg
     5821 tgggttttta attttcatct caactgggct tacaatttta acataataaa aatcaaatca
     5881 aatcaaatca ggcccttatt tgtcacatac actcttgtat actgaaataa actaaatgtt
     5941 gagaaaaatt taaatacacc aaaataacgc ataccttttt tgtaattacc taagtaaaac
     6001 atttagttcc ttttttaagt gactcaagat tgtaatctat taattgtaaa agataaaact
     6061 agtgatcaat ctgacgtgct tctatgcagc ctgtgagatt aattgtgatg tttaattatt
     6121 aaacaattta aatggatcaa acatttcaca tgtgcttatt gtgtccaaca aaaccagcag
     6181 aagcacttaa aaatattgca tgacaacatg agtttttaat gtaaattata tatacttcct
     6241 aaacgaagtt aatcatattt ctaaaataat aatgtcattg aaatatttaa ataaatgata
     6301 agctttagtt gattcaacat aaaattgaaa gcaataagga cttttttttt ttacagcggt
     6361 gaagcaaaag catgtaataa tcatataata taataaataa ataaataaat aatggctctt
     6421 ggtgcaaata tgaacacttt aaataaatat agaataaata tgatcaataa gtcataacga
     6481 tgtgttttat gttgattata atttaaacat gtttctaacg caagttttaa aaactgtttt
     6541 aaagtattat tttaagttat aagatcaatt tgactcaaca ttttgtagtg aaaatatgtt
     6601 gtgtaaaatt aatataatat acactataaa aatgcagggt tccacacaat acattaatgt
     6661 tgtcccaaca caaatcgatt aagttaacaa atatatgtgg attgaacata aaaaattaag
     6721 ttgtcccaat gaaatctcaa gaattgtgtt gtttcagctc attttaaata agtagtttta
     6781 acaagtaaaa aataacatat ttttgagtgt gtatatatat atattacaaa atataataat
     6841 ataaaatgta aaagatataa accatgctac atatatttaa gagctatttt gcacattact
     6901 tttttgcaag ccattttagt gtttttttta caaatatata ttagctaaat atacaatatc
     6961 ttaaatatac aattaatcag acatgcaatt aatgcattta acctacataa aaatacatga
     7021 tcaacatatg ttttatgctg attacaacta aatcaaacgt aatgaaatta atttataaaa
     7081 gcgatttaaa tatgtcaata ttttaagtta aaatcacttg aaacctacta taaatgaact
     7141 taaattaaaa aaatctcctt taattccaat gcaacagtgt tgttttttca gctgaggacc
     7201 cccggtgcag atggttggcc cccggcccgc tattctaagg aagcctttct taattttagg
     7261 gcggcgctgc atgcgctcag atcagattca cgggtggaga gggttatttt ctctttttta
     7321 ttttttcttg cctgctcata tttgggcctg tgtgaacccc aggctccgcc tcggccccca
     7381 ggagccgctc ttatttaaag gggatcctcg ccttcagtct tcgtcccagt ggaagcatca
     7441 gtcttgtgat aacaacttgg tgagtcctac agaccagcgc tcgactctag gctttaaatg
     7501 cattgatttc tctggattag ctaccgggag agttttaact ttgcttatta gtcttgtgct
     7561 cgaactgcta ggtttaaaga gtgttttctc taatgcatgc atgaagcgac agctgaaaac
     7621 cagaaataga gcgtttgtcc tcctgttaaa ctctagcctt tctttggcat ttgtcagtcc
     7681 gagtcttcag ctgccggcag gagattgggt ttcagtaaca cttgctgagc acaaactaca
     7741 cgtgctttct tcagatttaa ttcattatta atcattctag atttaaatga tgttcttact
     7801 cattgctgat tattttagcc ttgcggagca gattaaatga gcacgtgttt cattaagatt
     7861 gatttaaata taattaatat ttcaccactg tagttttaaa attgccttct aagtcatggt
     7921 tgatttttaa taggtatcgg ctctaattag attactattt tggtttttaa atgttatttc
     7981 tatttcattt gtaggctcgt ttttaatgtg attttattag attctagttt taaaatcatc
     8041 tcttagcctt aatgagcaga ctgaatgaac atgtttcatt aagattaact tcattataat
     8101 gaattattta atcattctag tgggttataa atcagctcta tttaaattaa ttgtcgtgtt
     8161 tatttctatt taatttttga ttattttttc agggtcgttt ttatgtgatt ttttcccgtt
     8221 tctaatttta aactaattgt ttgattttta tatgattcga ctctttttaa atgaattgtt
     8281 ttgctttttt tattgagcat atatatatta tacaatttca atcaacaatt gttgtgcttt
     8341 ttaaatgttg tttctatttc atttctaggg tcgattttat tcgattctag ttttaaaatc
     8401 gtgattttta acttctaacc ttactgagca gactgaatga acatgtttca tcaagattaa
     8461 cttcattata gttaattatt gaatcgtgct agtggtttat aaatcagctc tatttaaatt
     8521 aatcatcatc attatttcta tttaattttt attatttctt taggattatt tttatgtgat
     8581 ttttttcacg ttctagtttt aaactcaatg ctcattactg ctcacccttg ctgagcagtc
     8641 tttcgttaag attaaattaa ttaataacca ttctagtttt aaaacagtgt cttaaggcat
     8701 agctgatatt ttacaagttt actatttaat atatctcctt tcttttttta gggtcgattt
     8761 catctgattt gattaatttt tattatcttc actaagcttt ttgttctagg ttttattctc
     8821 agtattatta ctgttatatt tgaactgaat ttctcctcat agtttattca ttttatttat
     8881 ttattttttg tttattcgct attttgtatt ttagttttta attagaaatt ttattagaat
     8941 cgttttgaac tagtttttat gcactctaac attaatatta aatcataact attattttta
     9001 ttataattta tttgtgttta tctttttgtg tagctttcat gtgtttttat tttagtttta
     9061 ttatgtttgc attgaatttt ttggactagt ttatataacg atatacagaa aagccatgac
     9121 aacaaatgtt tttataatac ctattaagta taagctaatc agatttccac tattctgttc
     9181 aaagttaaca ttattagcca ttctgatgga tcatttgaca tttgtcatat gtctttatga
     9241 acactgctct ttcagatgcc acttttaaag ctgtttttta cagtaaatga acgtttatta
     9301 ttatgacatt atttcctaag gcctctagag tacagcagga tgtggcgtgt gcattaccgt
     9361 gtaattatgc tgactgtaaa tgtgcattta tagactgtca gcatgtctga ctgtgcgctg
     9421 ttgtgattgg tcctgcacag accaag
//
